>Addgene plasmid #83720 | MSCV-6NBC-GFP-PGK-Puro-Barcode43 | depositor full sequence | sequence record 159872 | Full Sequence
TGAAAGACCCCACCTGTAGGTTTGGCAAGCTAGCTTAAGTAACGCCATTTTGCAAGGCATGGAAAATACA
TAACTGAGAATAGAGAAGTTCAGATCAAGGTTAGGAACAGAGAGACAGCAGAATATGGGCCAAACAGGAT
ATCTGTGGTAAGCAGTTCCTGCCCCGGCTCAGGGCCAAGAACAGATGGTCCCCAGATGCGGTCCCGCCCT
CAGCAGTTTCTAGAGAACCATCAGATGTTTCCAGGGTGCCCCAAGGACCTGAAATGACCCTGTGCCTTAT
TTGAACTAACCAATCAGTTCGCTTCTCGCTTCTGTTCGCGCGCTTCTGCTCCCCGAGCTCAATAAAAGAG
CCCACAACCCCTCACTCGGCGCGCCAGTCCTCCGATAGACTGCGTCGCCCGGGTACCCGTATTCCCAATA
AAGCCTCTTGCTGTTTGCATCCGAATCGTGGACTCGCTGATCCTTGGGAGGGTCTCCTCAGATTGATTGA
CTGCCCACCTCGGGGGTCTTTCATTTGGAGGTTCCACCGAGATTTGGAGACCCCTGCCCAGGGACCACCG
ACCCCCCCGCCGGGAGGTAAGCTGGCCAGCGGTCGTTTCGTGTCTGTCTCTGTCTTTGTGCGTGTTTGTG
CCGGCATCTAATGTTTGCGCCTGCGTCTGTACTAGTTAGCTAACTAGCTCTGTATCTGGCGGACCCGTGG
TGGAACTGACGAGTTCTGAACACCCGGCCGCAACCCTGGGAGACGTCCCAGGGACTTTGGGGGCCGTTTT
TGTGGCCCGACCTGAGGAAGGGAGTCGATGTGGAATCCGACCCCGTCAGGATATGTGGTTCTGGTAGGAG
ACGAGAACCTAAAACAGTTCCCGCCTCCGTCTGAATTTTTGCTTTCGGTTTGGAACCGAAGCCGCGCGTC
TTGTCTGCTGCAGCGCTGCAGCATCGTTCTGTGTTGTCTCTGTCTGACTGTGTTTCTGTATTTGTCTGAA
AATTAGGGCCAGACTGTTACCACTCCCTTAAGTTTGACCTTAGGTCACTGGAAAGATGTCGAGCGGATCG
CTCACAACCAGTCGGTAGATGTCAAGAAGAGACGTTGGGTTACCTTCTGCTCTGCAGAATGGCCAACCTT
TAACGTCGGATGGCCGCGAGACGGCACCTTTAACCGAGACCTCATCACCCAGGTTAAGATCAAGGTCTTT
TCACCTGGCCCGCATGGACACCCAGACCAGGTCCCCTACATCGTGACCTGGGAAGCCTTGGCTTTTGACC
CCCCTCCCTGGGTCAAGCCCTTTGTACACCCTAAGCCTCCGCCTCCTCTTCCTCCATCCGCCCCGTCTCT
CCCCCTTGAACCTCCTCGTTCGACCCCGCCTCGATCCTCCCTTTATCCAGCCCTCACTCCTTCTCTAGGC
GCCGGAATTAGATCCTTTATTCCACCATGGTGAGCAAGGGCGAGGAGCTGTTCACCGGGGTGGTGCCCAT
CCTGGTCGAGCTGGACGGCGACGTAAACGGCCACAAGTTCAGCGTGTCCGGCGAGGGCGAGGGCGATGCC
ACCTACGGCAAGCTGACCCTGAAGTTCATCTGCACCACCGGCAAGCTGCCCGTGCCCTGGCCCACCCTCG
TGACCACCCTGACCTACGGCGTGCAGTGCTTCAGCCGCTACCCCGACCACATGAAGCAGCACGACTTCTT
CAAGTCCGCCATGCCCGAAGGCTACGTCCAGGAGCGCACCATCTTCTTCAAGGACGACGGCAACTACAAG
ACCCGCGCCGAGGTGAAGTTCGAGGGCGACACCCTGGTGAACCGCATCGAGCTGAAGGGCATCGACTTCA
AGGAGGACGGCAACATCCTGGGGCACAAGCTGGAGTACAACTACAACAGCCACAACGTCTATATCATGGC
CGACAAGCAGAAGAACGGCATCAAGGTGAACTTCAAGATCCGCCACAACATCGAGGACGGCAGCGTGCAG
CTCGCCGACCACTACCAGCAGAACACCCCCATCGGCGACGGCCCCGTGCTGCTGCCCGACAACCACTACC
TGAGCACCCAGTCCGCCCTGAGCAAAGACCCCAACGAGAAGCGCGATCACATGGTCCTGCTGGAGTTCGT
GACCGCCGCCGGGATCACTCTCGGCATGGACGAGCTGTACAAGTAGCGGAGAATTCTACCGGGTAGGGGA
GGCGCTTTTCCCAAGGCAGTCTGGAGCATGCGCTTTAGCAGCCCCGCTGGGCACTTGGCGCTACACAAGT
GGCCTCTGGCCTCGCACACATTCCACATCCACCGGTAGGCGCCAACCGGCTCCGTTCTTTGGTGGCCCCT
TCGCGCCACCTTCTACTCCTCCCCTAGTCAGGAAGTTCCCCCCCGCCCCGCAGCTCGCGTCGTGCAGGAC
GTGACAAATGGAAGTAGCACGTCTCACTAGTCTCGTGCAGATGGACAGCACCGCTGAGCAATGGAAGCGG
GTAGGCCTTTGGGGCAGCGGCCAATAGCAGCTTTGCTCCTTCGCTTTCTGGGCTCAGAGGCTGGGAAGGG
GTGGGTCCGGGGGCGGGCTCAGGGGCGGGCTCAGGGGCGGGGCGGGCGCCCGAAGGTCCTCCGGAGGCCC
GGCATTCTGCACGCTTCAAAAGCGCACGTCTGCCGCGCTGTTCTCCTCTTCCTCATCTCCGGGCCTTTCG
ACCTGCAGCCCAAGCTTACCATGACCGAGTACAAGCCCACGGTGCGCCTCGCCACCCGCGACGACGTCCC
CAGGGCCGTACGCACCCTCGCCGCCGCGTTCGCCGACTACCCCGCCACGCGCCACACCGTCGATCCGGAC
CGCCACATCGAGCGGGTCACCGAGCTGCAAGAACTCTTCCTCACGCGCGTCGGGCTCGACATCGGCAAGG
TGTGGGTCGCGGACGACGGCGCCGCGGTGGCGGTCTGGACCACGCCGGAGAGCGTCGAAGCGGGGGCGGT
GTTCGCCGAGATCGGCCCGCGCATGGCCGAGTTGAGCGGTTCCCGGCTGGCCGCGCAGCAACAGATGGAA
GGCCTCCTGGCGCCGCACCGGCCCAAGGAGCCCGCGTGGTTCCTGGCCACCGTCGGCGTCTCGCCCGACC
ACCAGGGCAAGGGTCTGGGCAGCGCCGTCGTGCTCCCCGGAGTGGAGGCGGCCGAGCGCGCCGGGGTGCC
CGCCTTCCTGGAGACCTCCGCGCCCCGCAACCTCCCCTTCTACGAGCGGCTCGGCTTCACCGTCACCGCC
GACGTCGAGGTGCCCGAAGGACCGCGCACCTGGTGCATGACCCGCAAGCCCGGTGCCTGACGCCCGCCCC
ACGACCCGCAGCGCCCGACCGAAAGGAGCGCACGACCCCATGCATCGATAAAATAAAAGATTTTATTTAG
TCTCCAGAAAAAGGGGGGAATGAAAGACCCCACCTGTAGGTTTGGCAAGCTAGCTTAAGTAACGCCATTT
TGCAAGGCATGGAAAATACATAACTGAGAATAGAGAAGTTCAGATCAAGGTTAGGAACAGAGAGACAGCA
GAATATGGGCCAAACAGGATATCTGTGGTAAGCAGTTCCTGCCCCGGCTCAGGGCCAAGAACAGATGGTC
CCCAGATGCGGTCCCGCCCTCAGCAGTTTCTAGAGAACCATCAGATGTTTCCAGGGTGCCCCAAGGACCT
GAAATGACCCTGTGCCTTATTTGAACTAACCAATCAGTTCGCTTCTCGCTTCTGTTCGCGCGCTTCTGCT
CCCCGAGCTCAATAAAAGAGCCCACAACCCCTCACTCGGCGCGCCAGTCCTCCGATAGACTGCGTCGCCC
GGGTACCCGTGTATCCAATAAACCCTCTTGCAGTTGCATCCGACTTGTGGTCTCGCTGTTCCTTGGGAGG
GTCTCCTCTGAGTGATTGACTACCCGTCAGCGGGGGTCTTTCATGGGTAACAGTTTCTTGAAGTTGGAGA
ACAACATTCTGAGGGTAGGAGTCGAATATTAAGTAATCCTGACTCAATTAGCCACTGTTTTGAATCCACA
TACTCCAATACTCCTGAAATAGTTCATTATGGACAGCGCAGAAGAGCTGGGGAGAATTAATTCGTAATCA
TGGTCATAGCTGTTTCCTGTGTGAAATTGTTATCCGCTCACAATTCCACACAACATACGAGCCGGAAGCA
TAAAGTGTAAAGCCTGGGGTGCCTAATGAGTGAGCTAACTCACATTAATTGCGTTGCGCTCACTGCCCGC
TTTCCAGTCGGGAAACCTGTCGTGCCAGCTGCATTAATGAATCGGCCAACGCGCGGGGAGAGGCGGTTTG
CGTATTGGGCGCTCTTCCGCTTCCTCGCTCACTGACTCGCTGCGCTCGGTCGTTCGGCTGCGGCGAGCGG
TATCAGCTCACTCAAAGGCGGTAATACGGTTATCCACAGAATCAGGGGATAACGCAGGAAAGAACATGTG
AGCAAAAGGCCAGCAAAAGGCCAGGAACCGTAAAAAGGCCGCGTTGCTGGCGTTTTTCCATAGGCTCCGC
CCCCCTGACGAGCATCACAAAAATCGACGCTCAAGTCAGAGGTGGCGAAACCCGACAGGACTATAAAGAT
ACCAGGCGTTTCCCCCTGGAAGCTCCCTCGTGCGCTCTCCTGTTCCGACCCTGCCGCTTACCGGATACCT
GTCCGCCTTTCTCCCTTCGGGAAGCGTGGCGCTTTCTCATAGCTCACGCTGTAGGTATCTCAGTTCGGTG
TAGGTCGTTCGCTCCAAGCTGGGCTGTGTGCACGAACCCCCCGTTCAGCCCGACCGCTGCGCCTTATCCG
GTAACTATCGTCTTGAGTCCAACCCGGTAAGACACGACTTATCGCCACTGGCAGCAGCCACTGGTAACAG
GATTAGCAGAGCGAGGTATGTAGGCGGTGCTACAGAGTTCTTGAAGTGGTGGCCTAACTACGGCTACACT
AGAAGGACAGTATTTGGTATCTGCGCTCTGCTGAAGCCAGTTACCTTCGGAAAAAGAGTTGGTAGCTCTT
GATCCGGCAAACAAACCACCGCTGGTAGCGGTGGTTTTTTTGTTTGCAAGCAGCAGATTACGCGCAGAAA
AAAAGGATCTCAAGAAGATCCTTTGATCTTTTCTACGGGGTCTGACGCTCAGTGGAACGAAAACTCACGT
TAAGGGATTTTGGTCATGAGATTATCAAAAAGGATCTTCACCTAGATCCTTTTAAATTAAAAATGAAGTT
TTAAATCAATCTAAAGTATATATGAGTAAACTTGGTCTGACAGTTACCAATGCTTAATCAGTGAGGCACC
TATCTCAGCGATCTGTCTATTTCGTTCATCCATAGTTGCCTGACTCCCCGTCGTGTAGATAACTACGATA
CGGGAGGGCTTACCATCTGGCCCCAGTGCTGCAATGATACCGCGAGACCCACGCTCACCGGCTCCAGATT
TATCAGCAATAAACCAGCCAGCCGGAAGGGCCGAGCGCAGAAGTGGTCCTGCAACTTTATCCGCCTCCAT
CCAGTCTATTAATTGTTGCCGGGAAGCTAGAGTAAGTAGTTCGCCAGTTAATAGTTTGCGCAACGTTGTT
GCCATTGCTACAGGCATCGTGGTGTCACGCTCGTCGTTTGGTATGGCTTCATTCAGCTCCGGTTCCCAAC
GATCAAGGCGAGTTACATGATCCCCCATGTTGTGCAAAAAAGCGGTTAGCTCCTTCGGTCCTCCGATCGT
TGTCAGAAGTAAGTTGGCCGCAGTGTTATCACTCATGGTTATGGCAGCACTGCATAATTCTCTTACTGTC
ATGCCATCCGTAAGATGCTTTTCTGTGACTGGTGAGTACTCAACCAAGTCATTCTGAGAATAGTGTATGC
GGCGACCGAGTTGCTCTTGCCCGGCGTCAATACGGGATAATACCGCGCCACATAGCAGAACTTTAAAAGT
GCTCATCATTGGAAAACGTTCTTCGGGGCGAAAACTCTCAAGGATCTTACCGCTGTTGAGATCCAGTTCG
ATGTAACCCACTCGTGCACCCAACTGATCTTCAGCATCTTTTACTTTCACCAGCGTTTCTGGGTGAGCAA
AAACAGGAAGGCAAAATGCCGCAAAAAAGGGAATAAGGGCGACACGGAAATGTTGAATACTCATACTCTT
CCTTTTTCAATATTATTGAAGCATTTATCAGGGTTATTGTCTCATGAGCGGATACATATTTGAATGTATT
TAGAAAAATAAACAAATAGGGGTTCCGCGCACATTTCCCCGAAAAGTGCCACCTGACGTCTAAGAAACCA
TTATTATCATGACATTAACCTATAAAAATAGGCGTATCACGAGGCCCTTTCGTCTCGCGCGTTTCGGTGA
TGACGGTGAAAACCTCTGACACATGCAGCTCCCGGAGACGGTCACAGCTTGTCTGTAAGCGGATGCCGGG
AGCAGACAAGCCCGTCAGGGCGCGTCAGCGGGTGTTGGCGGGTGTCGGGGCTGGCTTAACTATGCGGCAT
CAGAGCAGATTGTACTGAGAGTGCACCATATGCGGTGTGAAATACCGCACAGATGCGTAAGGAGAAAATA
CCGCATCAGGCGCCATTCGCCATTCAGGCTGCGCAACTGTTGGGAAGGGCGATCGGTGCGGGCCTCTTCG
CTATTACGCCAGCTGGCGAAAGGGGGATGTGCTGCAAGGCGATTAAGTTGGGTAACGCCAGGGTTTTCCC
AGTCACGACGTTGTAAAACGACGGCGCAAGGAATGGTGCATGCAAGGAGATGGCGCCCAACAGTCCCCCG
GCCACGGGGCCTGCCACCATACCCACGCCGAAACAAGCGCTCATGAGCCCGAAGTGGCGAGCCCGATCTT
CCCCATCGGTGATGTCGGCGATATAGGCGCCAGCAACCGCACCTGTGGCGCCGGTGATGCCGGCCACGAT
GCGTCCGGCGTAGAGGCGATTAGTCCAATTTGTTAAAGACAGGATATCAGTGGTCCAGGCTCTAGTTTTG
ACTCAACAATATCACCAGCTGAAGCCTATAGAGTACGAGCCATAGATAAAATAAAAGATTTTATTTAGTC
TCCAGAAAAAGGGGGGAA
Features (pLannotate 1.2.2; 19 found; start..end, strand, type, name):
    579..920     +  misc_feature   MESV Ψ: packaging signal of murine embryonic stem cell virus
    987..1403    +  CDS            gag (truncated): truncated Moloney murine leukemia virus (MMLV) gag gene lacking the start codon
   1427..2143    +  CDS            EGFP: EGFP is a basic (constitutively fluorescent) green fluorescent protein published in 1996, derived from Aequorea victoria. It is reported to be a rapidly-maturing weak dimer with moderate acid sensitivity.
   2161..2660    +  promoter       PGK promoter: mouse phosphoglycerate kinase 1 promoter
   2681..3280    +  CDS            PuroR: puromycin N-acetyltransferase; pac from Streptomyces alboniger; confers resistance to puromycin
   3380..3894    +  LTR            3' LTR: 3' long terminal repeat from murine embryonic stem cell virus
   4087..4103    -  protein_bind   lac operator: The lac repressor binds to the lac operator to inhibit transcription in E. coli. This inhibition can be relieved by adding lactose or isopropyl-β-D-thiogalactopyranoside (IPTG). lac repressor encoded by lacI
   4111..4141    -  promoter       lac promoter: promoter for the E. coli lac operon
   4156..4177    -  protein_bind   CAP binding site: CAP binding activates transcription in the presence of cAMP. E. coli catabolite activator protein
   4190..4282    -  CDS            lacI (fragment): lac repressor; lacI; The lac repressor binds to the lac operator to inhibit transcription in E. coli. This inhibition can be relieved by adding lactose or isopropyl-β-D-thiogalactopyranoside (IPTG).
   4465..5053    -  rep_origin     ori: high-copy-number ColE1/pMB1/pBR322/pUC origin of replication
   5224..6084    -  CDS            AmpR: β-lactamase; bla; confers resistance to ampicillin, carbenicillin, and related antibiotics
   6085..6189    -  promoter       AmpR promoter: bla
   6284..6319    +  CDS            rop (fragment): Rop protein, which maintains plasmids at low copy number; rop
   6421..6520    +  misc_feature   bom (fragment): basis of mobility region from pBR322
   6526..6675    -  CDS            lacZα (fragment): LacZα fragment of β-galactosidase; lacZ fragment
   6675..6876    -  CDS            TcR (fragment): tetracycline efflux protein; tet; confers resistance to tetracycline
   6877..6975    +  CDS            env (fragment): murine leukemia virus gPr80 envelope polyprotein precursor; env; proteolytically cleaved into gp70SU and p15TM subunits
   7017..515     +  LTR            5' LTR (across the origin): 5' long terminal repeat from murine embryonic stem cell virus
