[The description below was written by a language model from this plasmid's Addgene catalogue record and pLannotate feature annotations shown in this document.]
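Description:
MSCV-6NBC-GFP-PGK-Puro-Barcode43 is a gammaretroviral transfer vector built on the murine stem cell virus (MSCV) backbone, about 7.0 kb in the depositor's full sequence. It is maintained in E. coli as a high-copy plasmid through a ColE1/pUC-type origin and selected with ampicillin via the β-lactamase gene. The remaining bacterial annotations (lac promoter/operator and fragments of lacI, lacZα, rop, bom and TcR) are non-functional remnants of earlier cloning vectors. The proviral region is bounded by murine embryonic stem cell virus 5′ and 3′ LTRs. It carries the MESV Ψ packaging signal and a truncated, start-codon-less MMLV gag segment, which together promote efficient encapsidation of the vector RNA when viral proteins are supplied in trans by a packaging system.

Downstream of the packaging region sits an EGFP coding sequence with no separate annotated promoter, so it is presumably expressed from the 5′ LTR. It is followed by a mouse PGK promoter driving puromycin N-acetyltransferase. Transduced cells are therefore green fluorescent and can be selected with puromycin. The defining insert is a short synthetic barcode ("Barcode43", from a six-nucleotide "6N" barcode design), cloned between a BglII site destroyed during cloning and a retained EcoRI site. The feature table does not annotate the barcode, so its exact position cannot be confirmed from the record, although the construct name suggests it lies just upstream of GFP.

The stated purpose is to provide one individual barcode for making barcoded cell line variants. Stable integration gives each variant a heritable DNA tag, and the associated publication concerns multiplexed in vivo small-molecule screening.
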