Addgene plasmid #83720: MSCV-6NBC-GFP-PGK-Puro-Barcode43
Purpose: individual 6N barcode to make barcoded cell line variants
Depositing lab: Monte Winslow. Depositing organization: Stanford University. Publication: An in vivo multiplexed small-molecule screening platform. Gruner BM, Schulze CJ, Yang D, Ogasawara D, Dix MM, Rogers ZN, Chuang CH, McFarland CD, Chiou SH, Brown JM, Cravatt BF, Bogyo M, Winslow MM. Nat Methods. 2016 Sep 12. doi: 10.1038/nmeth.3992. PubMed 27617390.
Backbone
  Vector backbone: MSCV
  Vector type: Retroviral
  Selectable markers: Puromycin
Growth in bacteria
  Bacterial resistance: Ampicillin, 100 μg/mL
  Growth temperature: 37°C
  Growth strain: DH5alpha
  Copy number: High Copy
Gene/Insert
  Gene/Insert name: Barcode43
  Species: Synthetic
  Cloning method: Restriction Enzyme; 5′ cloning site BglII (destroyed during cloning); 3′ cloning site EcoRI (not destroyed)
  Sequencing primers: 5′ CCCTTGAACCTCCTCGTTCGACC
Terms and licenses: Academic/Nonprofit Terms; Industry Terms: Not Available to Industry
How to cite: MSCV-6NBC-GFP-PGK-Puro-Barcode43 was a gift from Monte Winslow (Addgene plasmid # 83720 ; http://n2t.net/addgene:83720 ; RRID:Addgene_83720)
