>Addgene plasmid #83720 | MSCV-6NBC-GFP-PGK-Puro-Barcode43 | addgene partial sequence | sequence record 165253 | pLXSN5 5'-CCCTTGAACCTCCTCGTTCGACC-3'
CAGCCCTCACTCCTTCTCTAGGCGCCGGAATTAGATCCTTTATTCCACCATGGTGAGCAAGGGCGAGGAG
CTGTTCACCGGGGTGGTGCCCATCCTGGTCGAGCTGGACGGCGACGTAAACGGCCACAAGTTCAGCGTGT
CCGGCGAGGGCGAGGGCGATGCCACCTACGGCAAGCTGACCCTGAAGTTCATCTGCACCACCGGCAAGCT
GCCCGTGCCCTGGCCCACCCTCGTGACCACCCTGACCTACGGCGTGCAGTGCTTCAGCCGCTACCCCGAC
CACATGAAGCAGCACGACTTCTTCAAGTCCGCCATGCCCGAAGGCTACGTCCAGGAGCGCACCATCTTCT
TCAAGGACGACGGCAACTACAAGACCCGCGCCGAGGTGAAGTTCGAGGGCGACACCCTGGTGAACCGCAT
CGAGCTGAAGGGCATCGACTTCAAGGAGGACGGCAACATCCTGGGGCACAAGCTGGAGTACAACTACAAC
AGCCACAACGTCTATATCATGGCCGACAAGCAGAAGAACGGCATCAAGGTGAACTTCAAGATCCGCCACA
ACATCGAGGACGGCAGCGTGCAGCTCGCCGACCACTACCAGCAGAACACCCCCATCGGCGACGGCCCCGT
GCTGCTGCCCGACAACCACTACCTGAGCACCCAGTCCGCCCTGAGCAAAGACCCCAACGAGAAGCGCGAT
CACATGGTCCTGCTGGAGTTCGTGACCGCCGCCGGGATCACTCTCGGCATGGACGAGCTGTACAAGTAGC
GGAGAATTCTACCGGGTAGGGGAGGCGCTTTTCCCAAGGCAGTCTGGAGCATGCGCTTTAG
